Addgene plasmid #22852: Lact-C2-GFP
Depositing lab: Sergio Grinstein. Publication: Membrane phosphatidylserine regulates surface charge and protein localization. Yeung T, Gilbert GE, Shi J, Silvius J, Kapus A, Grinstein S. Science. 2008 Jan 11. 319(5860):210-3. 10.1126/science.1152066 PubMed 18187657.
Backbone
  Vector backbone: pEGFP-C1
  Backbone manufacturer: Clontech
  Backbone size w/o insert (bp): 4700
  Vector type: Mammalian Expression
  Selectable markers: Neomycin (select with G418)
Growth in bacteria
  Bacterial resistance: Kanamycin, 50 μg/mL
  Growth temperature: 37°C
  Growth strain: DH5alpha
  Copy number: Unknown
Gene/Insert
  Gene/Insert name: Lactadherin-C2 Domain
  Species: B. taurus (bovine)
  Insert size (bp): 475
  Entrez Gene: MFGE8
  Tag / fusion protein: GFP (N terminal on backbone)
  Cloning method: Restriction Enzyme; 5′ cloning site BglII (not destroyed); 3′ cloning site EcoRI (not destroyed)
  Sequencing primers: 5′ EGFP-C
Terms and licenses: Academic/Nonprofit Terms; Industry Terms: Not Available to Industry
How to cite: Lact-C2-GFP was a gift from Sergio Grinstein (Addgene plasmid # 22852 ; http://n2t.net/addgene:22852 ; RRID:Addgene_22852)
