[The description below was written by a language model from this plasmid's Addgene catalogue record and pLannotate feature annotations shown in this document.]
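Description:
Lact-C2-GFP is a mammalian expression plasmid built on the Clontech pEGFP-C1 backbone. It encodes EGFP fused at its C-terminus to the C2 domain of bovine lactadherin (MFGE8, milk fat globule-EGF factor 8). The roughly 475 bp C2 fragment was inserted between the BglII and EcoRI sites of the multiple cloning site, both of which remain intact, so that it continues the EGFP reading frame. The fusion is transcribed from the human cytomegalovirus immediate early enhancer and promoter and terminated by the SV40 polyadenylation signal. The sequenced plasmid is about 5.2 kb.

The plasmid replicates in E. coli from a high-copy ColE1/pUC-type origin and also carries an f1 phage origin. A single Tn5 aminoglycoside phosphotransferase gene (NeoR/KanR) serves both hosts. A bacterial bla-type promoter drives it for kanamycin selection in E. coli. The SV40 enhancer and early promoter, paired with the HSV TK polyadenylation signal, drive it in mammalian cells and allow G418 selection of stable transfectants. The short annotated fragments (RSF ori, large T antigen, ble, bGH poly(A)) appear to be partial annotation matches within backbone sequence rather than functional elements.

Lactadherin binds phosphatidylserine-enriched membrane surfaces in a receptor-independent manner. This property makes the GFP-tagged C2 domain suitable as a genetically encoded fluorescent probe for phosphatidylserine. In line with the associated publication on membrane phosphatidylserine, surface charge and protein localization, the construct is typically transfected into cultured mammalian cells. Live imaging then shows where phosphatidylserine is exposed on cytosolic membrane leaflets.
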