Features (pLannotate 1.2.2; 16 found; start..end, strand, type, name):
      1..47      +  rep_origin     RSF ori (fragment): Plasmids containing the RSF 1030 origin of replication can be propagated in E. coli cells that contain additional plasmids with compatible origins.
    115..418     +  enhancer       CMV enhancer: human cytomegalovirus immediate early enhancer
    419..622     +  promoter       CMV promoter: human cytomegalovirus (CMV) immediate early promoter
    667..1383    +  CDS            EGFP: EGFP is a basic (constitutively fluorescent) green fluorescent protein published in 1996, derived from Aequorea victoria. It is reported to be a rapidly-maturing weak dimer with moderate acid sensitivity.
   1372..1872    +  CDS            MFGE8 (fragment) (sequence partly withheld): MFGM_BOVIN - Experimental evidence at protein level: Swiss-Prot protein existence level 1. Contributes to phagocytic removal of apoptotic cells in many tissues. Plays an important role in the maintenance of intestinal epithelial homeostasis and the promotion of mucosal healing. Promotes VEGF-dependent neovascularization (By similarity). Specific ligand for the alpha-v/beta-3 and alpha-v/beta-5 receptors. Also binds to phosphatidylserine-enriched cell surfaces in a receptor-independent manner. Zona pellucida-binding protein which may play a role in gamete interaction. From Bos taurus (Bovine).
   1876..1912    +  misc_feature   MCS (fragment): multiple cloning site
   1929..2013    +  CDS            large T antigen (fragment): large T antigen from SV40 (simian virus 40)
   2036..2157    +  polyA_signal   SV40 poly(A) signal: SV40 polyadenylation signal
   2191..2619    -  rep_origin     f1 ori (sequence partly withheld): f1 bacteriophage origin of replication; arrow indicates direction of (+) strand synthesis
   2646..2750    +  promoter       AmpR promoter: bla
   2752..3109    +  promoter       SV40 promoter: SV40 enhancer and early promoter
   3144..3938    +  CDS            NeoR/KanR: aminoglycoside phosphotransferase from Tn5; aph(3')-II (or nptII); confers resistance to neomycin, kanamycin, and G418 (Geneticin®)
   3959..4111    +  CDS            ble (fragment): BLE_KLEPN - Experimental evidence at protein level: Swiss-Prot protein existence level 1. Binding protein with a strong affinity to the bleomycin family of antibiotics. Binds to CL990; an antimitotic-antibiotic compound. From Klebsiella pneumoniae.
   4170..4217    +  polyA_signal   HSV TK poly(A) signal: herpes simplex virus thymidine kinase polyadenylation signal (Cole and Stacy, 1985)
   4308..4324    -  polyA_signal   bGH poly(A) signal (fragment): bovine growth hormone polyadenylation signal
   4546..5134    +  rep_origin     ori: high-copy-number ColE1/pMB1/pBR322/pUC origin of replication
>Addgene plasmid #22852 | Lact-C2-GFP | addgene full sequence | sequence record 229777 | Addgene NGS Result
TTCTTTCCTGCGTTATCCCCTGATTCTGTGGATAACCGTATTACCGCCATGCATTAGTTATTAATAGTAA
TCAATTACGGGGTCATTAGTTCATAGCCCATATATGGAGTTCCGCGTTACATAACTTACGGTAAATGGCC
CGCCTGGCTGACCGCCCAACGACCCCCGCCCATTGACGTCAATAATGACGTATGTTCCCATAGTAACGCC
AATAGGGACTTTCCATTGACGTCAATGGGTGGAGTATTTACGGTAAACTGCCCACTTGGCAGTACATCAA
GTGTATCATATGCCAAGTACGCCCCCTATTGACGTCAATGACGGTAAATGGCCCGCCTGGCATTATGCCC
AGTACATGACCTTATGGGACTTTCCTACTTGGCAGTACATCTACGTATTAGTCATCGCTATTACCATGGT
GATGCGGTTTTGGCAGTACATCAATGGGCGTGGATAGCGGTTTGACTCACGGGGATTTCCAAGTCTCCAC
CCCATTGACGTCAATGGGAGTTTGTTTTGGCACCAAAATCAACGGGACTTTCCAAAATGTCGTAACAACT
CCGCCCCATTGACGCAAATGGGCGGTAGGCGTGTACGGTGGGAGGTCTATATAAGCAGAGCTGGTTTAGT
GAACCGTCAGATCCGCTAGCGCTACCGGTCGCCACCATGGTGAGCAAGGGCGAGGAGCTGTTCACCGGGG
TGGTGCCCATCCTGGTCGAGCTGGACGGCGACGTAAACGGCCACAAGTTCAGCGTGTCCGGCGAGGGCGA
GGGCGATGCCACCTACGGCAAGCTGACCCTGAAGTTCATCTGCACCACCGGCAAGCTGCCCGTGCCCTGG
CCCACCCTCGTGACCACCCTGACCTACGGCGTGCAGTGCTTCAGCCGCTACCCCGACCACATGAAGCAGC
ACGACTTCTTCAAGTCCGCCATGCCCGAAGGCTACGTCCAGGAGCGCACCATCTTCTTCAAGGACGACGG
CAACTACAAGACCCGCGCCGAGGTGAAGTTCGAGGGCGACACCCTGGTGAACCGCATCGAGCTGAAGGGC
ATCGACTTCAAGGAGGACGGCAACATCCTGGGGCACAAGCTGGAGTACAACTACAACAGCCACAACGTCT
ATATCATGGCCGACAAGCAGAAGAACGGCATCAAGGTGAACTTCAAGATCCGCCACAACATCGAGGACGG
CAGCGTGCAGCTCGCCGACCACTACCAGCAGAACACCCCCATCGGCGACGGCCCCGTGCTGCTGCCCGAC
AACCACTACCTGAGCACCCAGTCCGCCCTGAGCAAAGACCCCAACGAGAAGCGCGATCACATGGTCCTGC
TGGAGTTCGTGACCGCCGCCGGGATCACTCTCGGCATGGACGAGCTGTACAAGTCCGGACTCAGATCT
[474 nt withheld, positions 1399-1872]
TAGGAATTCTGCAGTCGACGGTACCGCGGGCCCGGGATCCACCGGATCTAGATAACTGATCATAATCAGC
CATACCACATTTGTAGAGGTTTTACTTGCTTTAAAAAACCTCCCACACCTCCCCCTGAACCTGAAACATA
AAATGAATGCAATTGTTGTTGTTAACTTGTTTATTGCAGCTTATAATGGTTACAAATAAAGCAATAGCAT
CACAAATTTCACAAATAAAGCATTTTTTTCACTGCATTCTAGTTGTGGTTTGTCCAAACTCATCAATGTA
TCTTAACGCGTAAATTGTAAGCGTTAATATTTTGTTAAAATTCGCGTTAAATTTTTGTTAAATCAGCTCA
TTTTTTAACCAATAGGCCGAAATCGGCAAAATCCCTTATAAATCAAAAGAATAGACCGAGATAGGGT
[37 nt withheld, positions 2290-2326]
AAAGAACGTGGACTCCAACGTCAAAGG
[49 nt withheld, positions 2354-2402]
T
[91 nt withheld, positions 2404-2494]
G
[124 nt withheld, positions 2496-2619]
CAGGTGGCACTTTTCGGGGAAATGTGCGCGGAACCCCTATTTGTTTATTTTTCTAAATACATTCAAATAT
GTATCCGCTCATGAGACAATAACCCTGATAAATGCTTCAATAATATTGAAAAAGGAAGAGTCCTGAGGCG
GAAAGAACCAGCTGTGGAATGTGTGTCAGTTAGGGTGTGGAAAGTCCCCAGGCTCCCCAGCAGGCAGAAG
TATGCAAAGCATGCATCTCAATTAGTCAGCAACCAGGTGTGGAAAGTCCCCAGGCTCCCCAGCAGGCAGA
AGTATGCAAAGCATGCATCTCAATTAGTCAGCAACCATAGTCCCGCCCCTAACTCCGCCCATCCCGCCCC
TAACTCCGCCCAGTTCCGCCCATTCTCCGCCCCATGGCTGACTAATTTTTTTTATTTATGCAGAGGCCGA
GGCCGCCTCGGCCTCTGAGCTATTCCAGAAGTAGTGAGGAGGCTTTTTTGGAGGCCTAGGCTTTTGCAAA
GATCGATCAAGAGACAGGATGAGGATCGTTTCGCATGATTGAACAAGATGGATTGCACGCAGGTTCTCCG
GCCGCTTGGGTGGAGAGGCTATTCGGCTATGACTGGGCACAACAGACAATCGGCTGCTCTGATGCCGCCG
TGTTCCGGCTGTCAGCGCAGGGGCGCCCGGTTCTTTTTGTCAAGACCGACCTGTCCGGTGCCCTGAATGA
ACTGCAAGACGAGGCAGCGCGGCTATCGTGGCTGGCCACGACGGGCGTTCCTTGCGCAGCTGTGCTCGAC
GTTGTCACTGAAGCGGGAAGGGACTGGCTGCTATTGGGCGAAGTGCCGGGGCAGGATCTCCTGTCATCTC
ACCTTGCTCCTGCCGAGAAAGTATCCATCATGGCTGATGCAATGCGGCGGCTGCATACGCTTGATCCGGC
TACCTGCCCATTCGACCACCAAGCGAAACATCGCATCGAGCGAGCACGTACTCGGATGGAAGCCGGTCTT
GTCGATCAGGATGATCTGGACGAAGAGCATCAGGGGCTCGCGCCAGCCGAACTGTTCGCCAGGCTCAAGG
CGAGCATGCCCGACGGCGAGGATCTCGTCGTGACCCATGGCGATGCCTGCTTGCCGAATATCATGGTGGA
AAATGGCCGCTTTTCTGGATTCATCGACTGTGGCCGGCTGGGTGTGGCGGACCGCTATCAGGACATAGCG
TTGGCTACCCGTGATATTGCTGAAGAGCTTGGCGGCGAATGGGCTGACCGCTTCCTCGTGCTTTACGGTA
TCGCCGCTCCCGATTCGCAGCGCATCGCCTTCTATCGCCTTCTTGACGAGTTCTTCTGAGCGGGACTCTG
GGGTTCGAAATGACCGACCAAGCGACGCCCAACCTGCCATCACGAGATTTCGATTCCACCGCCGCCTTCT
ATGAAAGGTTGGGCTTCGGAATCGTTTTCCGGGACGCCGGCTGGATGATCCTCCAGCGCGGGGATCTCAT
GCTGGAGTTCTTCGCCCACCCTAGGGGGAGGCTAACTGAAACACGGAAGGAGACAATACCGGAAGGAACC
CGCGCTATGACGGCAATAAAAAGACAGAATAAAACGCACGGTGTTGGGTCGTTTGTTCATAAACGCGGGG
TTCGGTCCCAGGGCTGGCACTCTGTCGATACCCCACCGAGACCCCATTGGGGCCAATACGCCCGCGTTTC
TTCCTTTTCCCCACCCCACCCCCCAAGTTCGGGTGAAGGCCCAGGGCTCGCAGCCAACGTCGGGGCGGCA
GGCCCTGCCATAGCCTCAGGTTACTCATATATACTTTAGATTGATTTAAAACTTCATTTTTAATTTAAAA
GGATCTAGGTGAAGATCCTTTTTGATAATCTCATGACCAAAATCCCTTAACGTGAGTTTTCGTTCCACTG
AGCGTCAGACCCCGTAGAAAAGATCAAAGGATCTTCTTGAGATCCTTTTTTTCTGCGCGTAATCTGCTGC
TTGCAAACAAAAAAACCACCGCTACCAGCGGTGGTTTGTTTGCCGGATCAAGAGCTACCAACTCTTTTTC
CGAAGGTAACTGGCTTCAGCAGAGCGCAGATACCAAATACTGTTCTTCTAGTGTAGCCGTAGTTAGGCCA
CCACTTCAAGAACTCTGTAGCACCGCCTACATACCTCGCTCTGCTAATCCTGTTACCAGTGGCTGCTGCC
AGTGGCGATAAGTCGTGTCTTACCGGGTTGGACTCAAGACGATAGTTACCGGATAAGGCGCAGCGGTCGG
GCTGAACGGGGGGTTCGTGCACACAGCCCAGCTTGGAGCGAACGACCTACACCGAACTGAGATACCTACA
GCGTGAGCTATGAGAAAGCGCCACGCTTCCCGAAGGGAGAAAGGCGGACAGGTATCCGGTAAGCGGCAGG
GTCGGAACAGGAGAGCGCACGAGGGAGCTTCCAGGGGGAAACGCCTGGTATCTTTATAGTCCTGTCGGGT
TTCGCCACCTCTGACTTGAGCGTCGATTTTTGTGATGCTCGTCAGGGGGGCGGAGCCTATGGAAAAACGC
CAGCAACGCGGCCTTTTTACGGTTCCTGGCCTTTTGCTGGCCTTTTGCTCACATG
