>Addgene plasmid #22852 | Lact-C2-GFP | addgene partial sequence | sequence record 85241 | SV40pA-R 5'-GAAATTTGTGATGCTATTGC-3'
TTATAAGCTGCAATAAACAAGTTAACAACAACAATTGCATTCATTTTATGTTTCAGGTTCAGGGGGAGGT
GTGGGAGGTTTTTTAAAGCAAGTAAAACCTCTACAAATGTGGTATGGCTGATTATGATCAGTTATCTAGA
TCCGGTGGATCCCGGGCCCGCGGTACCGTCGACTGCAGAATTCCTA
[474 nt withheld, positions 187-660]
AGATCTGAGTCCGGACTTGTACAGCTCGTCCATGCCGAGAGTGATCCCGGCGGCGGTCACGAACTCCAGC
AGGACCATGTGATCGCGCTTCTCGTTGGGGTCTTTGCTCAGGGCGGACTGGGTGCTCAGGTAGTGGTTGT
CGGGCAGCAGCACGGGGCCGTCGCCGATGGGGGTGTTCTGCTGGTAGTGGTCGGCGAGCTGCACGCTGCC
GTCCTCGATGTTGTGGCGGATCTTGAAGTTCACCTTGATGCCGTTCTTCTGCTTGTCGGCCATGATATAG
ACGTTGTGGCTGTTGTAGTTGTACTCCAGCTTGTGCCCCAGGATGTTGCCGTCCTCCTTGAAGTCGATGC
CCTTCAGCTCGATGCGGTTCACCAGGGTGTCGCCCTCGAACTTCACCTCGGCGCGGGTCTTGTAGTTG
